>Addgene plasmid #230603 | AiP1247 - pAAV-AiE2098m-minBG-FlpO-WPRE-HGHpA | addgene full sequence | sequence record 466223 | Addgene NGS Result
AACAATAGAATTTATTTACCAATAAAGAAAAATTAACTTAGGAAATTGGCAGGAAGATGCTTAGAACTGG
AAAACATACTAAGTGCTGCATCCCATGTTCCTAGAGGCAAATATCAGATATTCTCTGTGACAAGCAGGTT
CTAGCTTCTAAATGCTAAGTGGATGTATCTAGGTAGGTATAATTTGTAGATAAAGGCCAGAAAACTAGAA
AGAGGCCCATGAGACAGAAAAGGAAAAAAAGGAAGAAAACCTTTAAAAAACAGGCACGGGAAGACAATAG
AACCATGAGATAGATATTAAAACAGAAGTGAGGACACTGGAGGCCGAAGATTATCTCTGGCAAAGGGGTC
AGGCAAGCAGATCAGACGCGTGCGGCCGCAGGAACCCCTAGTGATGGAGTTGGCCACTCCCTCTCTGCGC
GCTCGCTCGCTCACTGAGGCCGGGCGACCAAAGGTCGCCCGACGCCCGGGCGGCCTCAGTGAGCGAGCGA
GCGCGCAGCTGCCTGCAGGACATGTGAGCAAAAGGCCAGCAAAAGGCCAGGAACCGTAAAAAGGCCGCGT
TGCTGGCGTTTTTCCATAGGCTCCGCCCCCCTGACGAGCATCACAAAAATCGACGCTCAAGTCAGAGGTG
GCGAAACCCGACAGGACTATAAAGATACCAGGCGTTTCCCCCTGGAAGCTCCCTCGTGCGCTCTCCTGTT
CCGACCCTGCCGCTTACCGGATACCTGTCCGCCTTTCTCCCTTCGGGAAGCGTGGCGCTTTCTCATAGCT
CACGCTGTAGGTATCTCAGTTCGGTGTAGGTCGTTCGCTCCAAGCTGGGCTGTGTGCACGAACCCCCCGT
TCAGCCCGACCGCTGCGCCTTATCCGGTAACTATCGTCTTGAGTCCAACCCGGTAAGACACGACTTATCG
CCACTGGCAGCAGCCACTGGTAACAGGATTAGCAGAGCGAGGTATGTAGGCGGTGCTACAGAGTTCTTGA
AGTGGTGGCCTAACTACGGCTACACTAGAAGAACAGTATTTGGTATCTGCGCTCTGCTGAAGCCAGTTAC
CTTCGGAAAAAGAGTTGGTAGCTCTTGATCCGGCAAACAAACCACCGCTGGTAGCGGTGGTTTTTTTGTT
TGCAAGCAGCAGATTACGCGCAGAAAAAAAGGATCTCAAGAAGATCCTTTGATCTTTTCTACGGGGTCTG
ACGCTCAGTGGAACGAAAACTCACGTTAAGGGATTTTGGTCATGAGATTATCAAAAAGGATCTTCACCTA
GATCCTTTTAAATTAAAAATGAAGTTTTAAATCAATCTAAAGTATATATGAGTAAACTTGGTCTGACAGT
TACCAATGCTTAATCAGTGAGGCACCTATCTCAGCGATCTGTCTATTTCGTTCATCCATAGTTGCCTGAC
TCCCCGTCGTGTAGATAACTACGATACGGGAGGGCTTACCATCTGGCCCCAGTGCTGCAATGATACCGCG
AGACCCACGCTCACCGGCTCCAGATTTATCAGCAATAAACCAGCCAGCCGGAAGGGCCGAGCGCAGAAGT
GGTCCTGCAACTTTATCCGCCTCCATCCAGTCTATTAATTGTTGCCGGGAAGCTAGAGTAAGTAGTTCGC
CAGTTAATAGTTTGCGCAACGTTGTTGCCATTGCTACAGGCATCGTGGTGTCACGCTCGTCGTTTGGTAT
GGCTTCATTCAGCTCCGGTTCCCAACGATCAAGGCGAGTTACATGATCCCCCATGTTGTGCAAAAAAGCG
GTTAGCTCCTTCGGTCCTCCGATCGTTGTCAGAAGTAAGTTGGCCGCAGTGTTATCACTCATGGTTATGG
CAGCACTGCATAATTCTCTTACTGTCATGCCATCCGTAAGATGCTTTTCTGTGACTGGTGAGTACTCAAC
CAAGTCATTCTGAGAATAGTGTATGCGGCGACCGAGTTGCTCTTGCCCGGCGTCAATACGGGATAATACC
GCGCCACATAGCAGAACTTTAAAAGTGCTCATCATTGGAAAACGTTCTTCGGGGCGAAAACTCTCAAGGA
TCTTACCGCTGTTGAGATCCAGTTCGATGTAACCCACTCGTGCACCCAACTGATCTTCAGCATCTTTTAC
TTTCACCAGCGTTTCTGGGTGAGCAAAAACAGGAAGGCAAAATGCCGCAAAAAAGGGAATAAGGGCGACA
CGGAAATGTTGAATACTCATACTCTTCCTTTTTCAATATTATTGAAGCATTTATCAGGGTTATTGTCTCA
TGAGCGGATACATATTTGAATGTATTTAGAAAAATAAACAAATAGGGGTTCCGCGCACATTTCCCCGAAA
AGTGCCACCTGACGTCTAAGAAACCATTATTATCATGACATTAACCTATAAAAATAGGCGTATCACGAGG
CCCTTTCGTCTCGCGCGTTTCGGTGATGACGGTGAAAACCTCTGACACATGCAGCTCCCGGAGACGGTCA
CAGCTTGTCTGTAAGCGGATGCCGGGAGCAGACAAGCCCGTCAGGGCGCGTCAGCGGGTGTTGGCGGGTG
TCGGGGCTGGCTTAACTATGCGGCATCAGAGCAGATTGTACTGAGAGTGCACCATAAAATTGTAAACGTT
AATATTTTGTTAAAATTCGCGTTAAATTTTTGTTAAATCAGCTCATTTTTTAACCAATAGACCGAAATCG
GCAAAATCCCTTATAAATCAAAAGAATAGCCCGAGATAGAGT
[37 nt withheld, positions 2703-2739]
AAAGAACGTGGACTCCAACGTCAAAGG
[141 nt withheld, positions 2767-2907]
G
[46 nt withheld, positions 2909-2954]
A
[95 nt withheld, positions 2956-3050]
TATGCGGTGTGAAATACCGCACAGATGCGTAAGGAGAAAATACCGCATCAGGCGCCCCTGCAGGCAGCTG
CGCGCTCGCTCGCTCACTGAGGCCGCCCGGGCAAAGCCCGGGCGTCGGGCGACCTTTGGTCGCCCGGCCT
CAGTGAGCGAGCGAGCGCGCAGAGAGGGAGTGGCCAACTCCATCACTAGGGGTTCCTGCGGCCGCTCGGT
CCGCACGTGGTTACCTACAAAATCAGAAGGACAGGGAAGGGAGCAGTGGTTCACGCCTGTAATCCCAGCA
ATTTGGGAGGCCAAGGTGGGTAGATCACCTGAGATTAGGAGTTGGAGACCAGCCTGGCCAATATGGTGAA
ACCCCGTCTCTACCAAAAAAACAAAAATTAGCTGAGCCTGGTCATGCATGCCTGGAATCCCAACAACTCG
GGAGGCTGAGGCAGGAGAATCGCTTGAACCCAGGAGGCGGAGATTGCAGTGAGCCAAGATTGTGCCACTG
CACTCCAGCTTGGTTCCCAATAGACCCCGCAGGCCCTACAGGTTGTCTTCCCAACTTGCCCCTTGCTCCA
TACCACCCCCCTCCACCCCATAATATTATAGAAGGACACCTAGTCAGACAAAATGATGCAACTTAATTTT
ATTAGGACAAGGCTGGTGGGCACTGGAGTGGCAACTTCCAGGGCCAGGAGAGGCACTGGGGAGGGGTCAC
AGGGATGCCACCCGTAGATCTCTCGAGCAGCGCTCGGTATCGATGCGGGGAGGCGGCCCAAAGGGAGATC
CGACTCGTCTGAGGGCGAAGGCGAAGACGCGGAAGAGGCCGCAGAGCCGGCAGCAGGCCGCGGGAAGGAA
GGTCCGCTGGATTGAGGGCCGAAGGGACGTAGCAGAAGGACGTCCCGCGCAGAATCCAGGTGGCAACATA
GGCGAGCAGCCAAGGAAAGGACGATGATTTCCCCGACAACACCACGGAATTGTCAGTGCCCAACAGCCGA
GCCCCTGTCCAGCAGCGGGCAAGGCAGGCGGCGATGAGTTCCGCCGTGGCAATAGGGAGGGGGAAAGCGA
AAGTCCCGGAAAGGAGCTGACAGGTGGTGGCAATGCCCCAACCAGTGGGGGTTGCGTCAGCAAACACAGT
GCACACCACGCCACGTTGCCTGACAACGGGCCACAACTCCTCATAAAGAGACAGCAACCAGGATTTATAC
AAGGAGGAGAAAATGAAAGCCATACGGGAAGCAATAGCATGATACAAAGGCATTAAAGCAGCGTATCCAC
ATAGCGTAAAAGGAGCAACATAGTTAAGAATACCAGTCAATCTTTCACAAATTTTGTAATCCAGAGGTTG
ATTATCGATAAGCTTGATATCGAATTCTCAGATCCGCCTGTTGATGTAGCTGCTCAGGTAGTCCAGCACC
TCCTGGCTGATGATGCCGTTCCAGGCGGGGTATCTGATGCTGCCCTCGGCGCTGCCCTTCAGCTGCTCGA
TGTGCTGCCACTCCTCGATGGGGTTGGTCTCGTCCTTCAGGGCGATCATCTCCTTGCTGATGGGGTCGTA
GGCGTAGTACCTGGACACCAGGGCGAAGTAGTGGTCGGGGATGGCGGTGATCTGGTGGGTGTAGGTGGTC
CTGGCCACGGCGGAGGCCCTCTTGTCGCTCCAGTTGCCCACCACGTTTGTCAGCTCGGTCAGGCCCTTCA
TGCTCAGAAAGCTGGTCATCAGGTGCCTGCCGATGTGGCTCTTAGGGCCGTTCTTGATAGCGAAGATGGG
GTAGGGGGCGTTCTTCTTCAGGGCCTTGTTGTAGCTGCGCACCAGGTTGTCCTTCAGCAGCTGGTACTCC
TGCTTGTTGCTGCTGCTGTTGCCGGTCCTGTTCACTCTCTTCAGCACGGGCTCGCTGTTCCTCAGGAACT
CGTCCAGGTACACCAGGGGGTCGATCCTGCCTCTGGCGCTGAAAAAGTAGATGTGCCTGGACACGCTTGT
CTTGGTCTCGGTCACCAGGCACTGAATGATCACGCCCAGGTACTTGTTCTGCACCAGCTTGAAGCTCTTG
GGGTCCACGTTCTTGATGTCGCTGAACCTGCCGCAGTTGATGAATGTGGCCAGGAACAGGAACTGGTACA
GGGTCTTGGTCTTGGTGAACCTGCTGGTGTACTCGAAGCTGTTCAGGATCTTCTCGGTGATCTCCCAGAT
GCTCTCGCCCTCGGACAGCAGGGCCTTCAGCATCTTCTTGCTGTGGCTGTTGCCCTTGTCGGCCTCCTCG
CTGCTCTCGAACTGCAGCTGCAGGCTGGACACGATGTCGGTGATGTCGCTCTGGTGCTTCTGGCCGTTGT
AAGGGATGATGGTGAACTCCCAGGCGGGGATCAGCTTCTTCAGGCTGGCCTCCAGGATGGTGGCCTTCTG
GGTCTTGTACTTGAACTGCAGGCTCTTGTTCACGATGTCGAAGCTCAGGCTGTTGCTGATGATGGTGTTG
TAGCTCATGAAGGTGGCCCTCTTGATGGCGGTGCCGTTGTGGGTGATCATCCAGCACAGGTAGGTCAGCT
CGGCGGCACAGCTGGCGATCTTCTCGCCGCTGGGCCTCTCGAATCTCTCCACGAACTGCCGCACCAGCAC
CTTGGGGGGGGTCTTGCACAGGATGTCGAACTGGCTCATCACCTTCCTCTTCTTCTTAGGAGCCATGGTG
GCCACGCCAGAAGCAAATGTAAGCAATAGATGGCTCTGCCCTGACTTTTATGCCCAGCCCGAGCTCGAGA
TGAAGATCCCTAAGAAGAGAACTTGATTTCTCCTGTATCACCCGATGATCATGAAGGGACTGCCCAAATT
ATAGCAATGTGTACAAATCTAGATGTTACAGATGAGAAAAAGCATACAGTGTTTTTCTGAGAGTTTGTTT
GGTTTGCTTGCAAGGTTAGTTGCATTTGTTTTCCTGCACATGACATAATTCCATATTCTTAAGAACATGA
ACAATAATGAATGCATTCTCTAAAGACAGTATAACATTGATACAAAAACAGGACAAAAATAGGAGAAAGA
AAACTAGATCTATTACACTGGTTATCACAGATACAAAACTCTAAACAAACTAACCATACTTTGCAAACTG
AATTCCAGGTCACGTTAGAAATATCTTTCATTAATTTTCCCAGAACCAGGAAAACAAAACAAAACAAAAC
AAAACAAAACAAAACATTCCTCCCCCGGAAGCAAGAATGGTTACTATAAAGGAAACTGGTGACAACAGGA
GGAGATTGTAGGGAGAGAGCAATAGTGTTGGTAGGAGCTAAATTAGTGTAGCAGTTATAGATATGAGAGT
GGAAGCATCTCAAAAACAAACTAAAATACAACTATTATATTTTCTAGCTATGTCACTCCTGGGCATATGC
CCAAAAGACTCTAAACACTAGGAGGGTAATTGCATATCATATTTATAGATGCTTTATTCAAAGAGCAAGG
AAATGAAATGGCCTAGATGTTCATTAATAGATGAATGGGTAACAAACATTCAATATGT
Features (pLannotate 1.2.2; 15 found; start..end, strand, type, name):
    415..442     -  repeat_region  AAV2 ITR (fragment): inverted terminal repeat of adeno-associated virus serotype 2 inverted
    471..498     -  repeat_region  AAV2 ITR (fragment): inverted terminal repeat of adeno-associated virus serotype 2 inverted
    571..1159    -  rep_origin     ori: high-copy-number ColE1/pMB1/pBR322/pUC origin of replication
   1330..2190    -  CDS            AmpR: β-lactamase; bla; confers resistance to ampicillin, carbenicillin, and related antibiotics
   2191..2295    -  promoter       AmpR promoter: bla
   2390..2425    +  CDS            rop (fragment): Rop protein, which maintains plasmids at low copy number; rop
   2527..2576    +  misc_feature   bom (fragment): basis of mobility region from pBR322
   2577..3032    -  rep_origin     f1 ori (sequence partly withheld): f1 bacteriophage origin of replication; arrow indicates direction of (+) strand synthesis
   3051..3102    +  misc_feature   bom (fragment): basis of mobility region from pBR322
   3107..3247    -  repeat_region  AAV2 ITR: inverted terminal repeat of adeno-associated virus serotype 2 inverted
   3287..3763    -  polyA_signal   hGH poly(A) signal: human growth hormone polyadenylation signal
   3795..4383    -  misc_feature   WPRE: woodchuck hepatitis virus posttranscriptional regulatory element
   4383..4407    -  misc_feature   MCS (fragment): pBluescript multiple cloning site
   4408..5706    -  CDS            FLPo: nuclear-targeted site-specific recombinase FLPo is a mouse codon-optimized fusion between the SV40 nuclear localization signal and a thermostable version of the Saccharomyces cerevisiae site-specific recombinase FLP. Recombination occurs at FRT sequences.
   6185..6208    +  misc_feature   pause site (fragment): RNA polymerase II transcriptional pause signal from the human α2 globin gene
