[The description below was written by a language model from this plasmid's Addgene catalogue record and pLannotate feature annotations shown in this document.]
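Description:
AiP1247 - pAAV-AiE2098m-minBG-FlpO-WPRE-HGHpA is an AAV transfer plasmid built on a pAAV2 backbone, used to package a recombinant adeno-associated virus genome that delivers an enhancer-driven recombinase to brain cells. In bacteria it is maintained through a high-copy ColE1/pUC-type origin and selected with ampicillin through the β-lactamase gene and its native promoter. An f1 phage origin and small pBR322-derived remnants (rop and bom fragments) are also present in the backbone. The annotation detects one complete AAV2 inverted terminal repeat next to the polyadenylation signal. On the other side of the cassette only short ITR fragments are called, which may reflect the difficulty of sequencing and annotating these hairpin repeats.

Between the ITRs, the expression cassette pairs the AiE2098m enhancer with the minBG minimal promoter (by its usual meaning, a minimal β-globin promoter), which has little activity alone, so that transcription depends on the cell-type specificity of the enhancer. Neither the enhancer nor minBG is annotated in the feature table. They presumably lie in the unannotated stretch upstream of the coding sequence, where only a short match to a globin pause-site element appears. The payload is FlpO, a mouse codon-optimised, thermostable FLP recombinase fused to an SV40 nuclear localisation signal, which recombines FRT sites. It is followed by a WPRE to enhance transcript stability and expression, and by the human growth hormone polyadenylation signal.

The enhancer is designed to drive AAV-mediated transgene expression in specific populations of brain cells, although the targeted population is not named in the record. Delivering FlpO this way would allow Flp-dependent reporter or effector alleles and viruses to be activated selectively in those cells, including in intersectional genetic strategies.
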