Addgene plasmid #230603: AiP1247 - pAAV-AiE2098m-minBG-FlpO-WPRE-HGHpA
Purpose: AiE2098m is an enhancer sequence, designed to drive AAV-mediated transgene expression in specific populations of brain cells
Depositing lab: Allen Institute for Brain Science & Bosiljka Tasic. Depositing organization: Allen Institute. Publication: A suite of enhancer AAVs and transgenic mouse lines for genetic access to cortical cell types. Ben-Simon Y, Hooper M, Narayan S, Daigle TL, Dwivedi D, Way SW, Oster A, Stafford DA, Mich JK, Taormina MJ, Martinez RA, Opitz-Araya X, Roth JR, Alexander JR, Allen S, Amster A, Arbuckle J, Ayala A, Baker PM, Bakken TE, Barcelli T, Barta S, Bendrick J, Bertagnolli D, Bielstein C, Bishwakarma P, Bowlus J, Boyer G, Brouner K, Casian B, Casper T, Chakka AB, Chakrabarty R, Chance RK, Chavan S, Clark M, Colbert K, Collman F, Daniel S, Departee M, DiValentin P, Donadio N, Dotson N, Egdorf T, Fliss T, Gabitto M, Garcia J, Gary A, Gasperini M, Gloe J, Goldy J, Gore BB, Graybuck L, Greisman N, Haeseleer F, Halterman C, Haradon Z, Hastings SD, Helback O, Ho W, Hockemeyer D, Huang C, Huff S, Hunker A, Johansen N, Jones D, Juneau Z, Kalmbach B, Kannan M, Khem S, Kussick E, Kutsal R, Larsen R, Lee C, Lee AY, Leibly M, Lenz GH, Li S, Liang E, Lusk N, Madigan Z, Malloy J, Malone J, McCue R, Melchor J, Mollenkopf T, Moosman S, Morin E, Newman D, Ng L, Ngo K, Omstead V, Otto S, Oyama A, Pena N, Pham T, Phillips E, Pom CA, Potekhina L, Ransford S, Ray PL, Rette D, Reynoldson C, Rimorin C, Rocha D, Ruiz A, Sanchez REA, Sawyer L, Sedeno-Cortes A, Sevigny JP, Shapovalova N, Shepard N, Shulga L, Sigler AR, Siverts L, Soliman S, Somasundaram S, Staats B, Stewart K, Szelenyi E, Tieu M, Trader C, Tran A, van Velthoven CTJ, Walker M, Wang Y, Weed N, Wirthlin M, Wood T, Wynalda B, Yao Z, Zhou T, Ariza J, Dee N, Reding M, Ronellenfitch K, Mufti S, Sunkin SM, Smith KA, Esposito L, Waters J, Thyagarajan B, Yao S, Lein ES, Zeng H, Levi BP, Ngai J, Ting JT, Tasic B. Cell. 2025 May 16:S0092-8674(25)00513-6. doi: 10.1016/j.cell.2025.05.002. PubMed 40403729.
Backbone
  Vector backbone: pAAV2
  Vector type: AAV
Growth in bacteria
  Bacterial resistance: Ampicillin, 100 μg/mL
  Growth temperature: 37°C
  Growth strain: NEB Stable
  Copy number: High Copy
Gene/Insert
  Gene/Insert name: FlpO
  Species: Synthetic
  Promoter: minBG
  Cloning method: Restriction Enzyme; 5′ cloning site MluI (unknown if destroyed); 3′ cloning site SacI (unknown if destroyed)
Terms and licenses: Academic/Nonprofit Terms; Industry Terms: Not Available to Industry
How to cite: AiP1247 - pAAV-AiE2098m-minBG-FlpO-WPRE-HGHpA was a gift from Allen Institute for Brain Science & Bosiljka Tasic (Addgene plasmid # 230603 ; http://n2t.net/addgene:230603 ; RRID:Addgene_230603)
